Addgene plasmid #8436: pMal-MATa1
Depositing lab: Cynthia Wolberger. Depositing organization: Johns Hopkins University and School of Medicine. Publication: Insights into binding cooperativity of MATa1/MATalpha2 from the crystal structure of a MATa1 homeodomain-maltose binding protein chimera. Ke A, Wolberger C. Protein Sci 2003 Feb;12(2):306-12. 10.1110/ps.0219103 PubMed 12538894.
Backbone
  Vector backbone: modified pMal-c2x
  Backbone manufacturer: NEB
  Backbone size w/o insert (bp): 6700
  Vector type: Bacterial Expression
Growth in bacteria
  Bacterial resistance: Ampicillin, 100 μg/mL
  Growth temperature: 37°C
  Growth strain: DH5alpha
  Copy number: High Copy
Gene/Insert
  Gene/Insert name: MATa1(78aa-126aa)
  Species: S. cerevisiae (budding yeast)
  Insert size (bp): 144
  Tag / fusion protein: MBP (N terminal on backbone)
  Cloning method: Restriction Enzyme; 5′ cloning site pstI (not destroyed); 3′ cloning site HindIII (not destroyed)
  Sequencing primers: 5′ pMALE
Terms and licenses: Academic/Nonprofit Terms; Industry Terms: Not Available to Industry
How to cite: pMal-MATa1 was a gift from Cynthia Wolberger (Addgene plasmid # 8436 ; http://n2t.net/addgene:8436 ; RRID:Addgene_8436)
