[The description below was written by a language model from this plasmid's Addgene catalogue record.]
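Description:
pMal-MATa1 is a bacterial expression plasmid built on a modified version of the commercial pMal-c2x backbone (about 6.7 kb without insert), a vector family designed to produce proteins in E. coli as fusions to maltose-binding protein (MBP). It is maintained as a high-copy plasmid under ampicillin selection. The record does not say how the backbone was modified, and it includes no feature table, so the promoter, origin of replication and other regulatory elements are not documented for this construct. Unmodified pMal-c2x vectors generally use an IPTG-inducible tac promoter with a lacI repressor gene and express MBP without its signal sequence, so the fusion accumulates in the cytoplasm. Whether all of this holds for the modified backbone cannot be confirmed from the record.

The insert is a 144 bp fragment of the Saccharomyces cerevisiae MATa1 gene encoding residues 78 to 126, which, going by the associated publication title, corresponds to the a1 homeodomain. It was cloned between PstI and HindIII sites, both of which remain intact, placing it downstream of and in frame with the backbone-encoded MBP, so MBP sits at the N terminus of the fusion protein. MBP typically improves solubility and allows affinity purification on amylose resin. Here the linked publication indicates it also served as a fixed fusion partner for structural work: the MATa1 homeodomain–MBP chimera was crystallised, and its structure was used to examine how a1 binds cooperatively with MATalpha2, its partner in yeast mating-type regulation. The plasmid is therefore suited to producing recombinant a1 homeodomain fusion protein for crystallography and related biochemical or binding studies.
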