>Addgene plasmid #8436 | pMal-MATa1 | addgene partial sequence | sequence record 17278 | MBP-F 5'-GATGAAGCCCTGAAAGACGCGCAG-3'
CANGCNCNCGNNATATCCCCCAAGCACGGGCATTTTTAGAACAGGTTTTTAGAAGAAAGCAAAGCCTTAA
TTCCAAGGAAAAAGAAGAAGTTGCAAAGAAATGTGGCATTACTCCACTTCAAGTAAGAGTTTGGTTCATA
AATAAACGTATGAGATCTAAATAATGAGAATTCGGATCCTCTAGAGTCGACCTGCAGGCAAGCTTGGCAC
TGGCCGTCGTTTTACAACGTCGTGACTGGGAAAACCCTGGCGTTACCCAACTTAATCGCCTTGCAGCACA
TCCCCCTTTCGCCAGCTGGCGTAATAGCGAAGAGGCCCGCACCGATCGCCCTTCCCAACAGTTGCGCAGC
CTGAATGGCGAATGGCAGCTTGGCTGTTTTGGCGGATGAGATAAGATTTTCAGCCTGATACAGATTAAAT
CAGAACGCAGAAGCGGTCTGATAAAACAGAATTTGCCTGGCGGCAGTAGCGCGGTGGTCCCACCTGACCC
CATGCCGAACTCAGAAGTGAAACGCCGTAGCGCCGATGGTAGTGTGGGGTCTCCCCATGCGAGAGTAGGG
AACTGCCAGGCATCAAATAAAACGAAAGGCTCAGTCGAAAGACTGGGCCTCTNCTTTTANTCNGTTGTTT
GTCGGGNTGCGCTCTTCCTGAGTAGGACAATNCCGCCGGGAGCGGATTTGANCGTTGCGAAGCACGCCGG
AAGGGGGGGGGGGNNNGANNCCNCCNTAANNGCNNGNTCNNTNNNNNNANGNNNNNNNNNNNNNNNNNNN
NNNNNNNNNNNNNNNNNNNTNNNNNNNNNCNNNNNNNNNNNNNNNNNNNNNNNCNNNNNCNNNNNNNNNN
NNNNNANNNNNNNNN
