>Addgene plasmid #8436 | pMal-MATa1 | addgene partial sequence | sequence record 17279 | M13-pUC_Fwd
GNNNNNNNNNNNNNNNTTGCCTGCAGGTCGACTCTAGAGGATCCGAATTCTCATTATTTAGATCTCATAC
GTTTATTTATGAACCAAACTCTTACTTGAAGTGGAGTAATGCCACATTTCTTTGCAACTTCTTCTTTTTC
CTTGGAATTAAGGCTTTGCTTTCTTCTAAAAACCTGTTCTAAAAATGCCCGTGCTTGGGGTGATATTGAC
GCTGCAGCATTAGTCTGCGCGGCTGCCAGGGCTGCATCGACAGTCTGACGACCGCTGGCGGCGTTGATCA
CCGCAGTACGCACGGCATACCAGAAAGCGGACATCTGCGGGATGTTCGGCATGATTTCACCTTTCTGGGC
GTTTTCCATAGTGGCGGCAATACGTGGATCTTTCGCCAACTCTTCCTCGTAAGACTTCAGCGCTACGGCA
CCCAGCGGTTTGTCTTTATTAACCGCTTCCAGACCTTCATCAGTCAGCAGATAGTTTTCGAGGAACTCTT
TTGCCAGCTCTTTGTTCGGACTGGCGGCGTTAATACCTGCGCTCAGCACGCCAACGAACGGTTTGGATGG
TTGACCCTTGAAGGTCGGCAGTACCGTTACACCATAATTCACTTTGCTGGTGTCGATGTTGGACCATGCC
CACGGGCCGTTGATGGTCATCGCTGTTTCGCCTTTATTAAAGGCAGCTTCTGCGATGGAGTAATCGGTGT
CTGCATTCATGTGTTTGNTTTTAATCNNGTCAACCANGAANNNCAGACCCGCTTTCNNNNCCNCCNGCNT
TATCCNNCGCNNNNNNCTTTTANTGTCGTACTTGCCGGTTTTCATACTTGAANCGNNTAACCCCCGGTCA
AGNCAGCAANCCAACGGCCNNNNNNGAANANTNNNGNNNNTCTNNNNNNNNNN
